Addgene plasmid #117997: pESC/CURT_fluoB
Purpose: Expression of CURT_fluoB controlled by the Gal1 promoter
Depositing lab: Mathias Pribil. Depositing organization: University of Copenhagen. Publication: Membrane-bound protein scaffolding in diverse hosts using thylakoid protein CURT1A. Behrendorff JBYH, Sandoval-Ibanez OA, Sharma A, Pribil M. ACS Synth Biol. 2019 Mar 18. doi: 10.1021/acssynbio.8b00418. PubMed 30884945.
Backbone
  Vector backbone: pESC-URA
  Backbone manufacturer: Agilent Technologies
  Backbone size w/o insert (bp): 6571
  Total vector size (bp): 7612
  Vector type: Yeast Expression ; Yeast/bacteria binary vector
  Selectable markers: URA3
Growth in bacteria
  Bacterial resistance: Ampicillin, 100 μg/mL
  Growth temperature: 37°C
  Growth strain: DH5alpha
  Copy number: Low Copy
Gene/Insert
  Gene/Insert name: CURT_fluoB
  Species: A. thaliana (mustard weed), Synthetic
  Insert size (bp): 1041
  Promoter: Gal1
  Cloning method: Gibson Cloning
  Sequencing primers: 5′ AATATACCTCTATACTTTAACGTC
Resource information
  A portion of this plasmid was derived from a plasmid made by: The mCitrine coding sequence was originally obtained from the pET mCitrine LIC cloning vector (a gift from Scott Gradia (Addgene plasmid # 29771)).
Terms and licenses: Academic/Nonprofit Terms; Industry Terms: Not Available to Industry
How to cite: pESC/CURT_fluoB was a gift from Mathias Pribil (Addgene plasmid # 117997 ; http://n2t.net/addgene:117997 ; RRID:Addgene_117997)
