[The description below was written by a language model from this plasmid's Addgene catalogue record and pLannotate feature annotations shown in this document.]
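Description:
pESC/CURT_fluoB is a yeast–E. coli shuttle expression plasmid built on the commercial pESC-URA backbone, with a total size of about 7.6 kb. In bacteria it is maintained through a ColE1/pUC-type origin and selected with ampicillin via the β-lactamase gene. The catalogue lists it as low copy, although the annotated origin is of the high-copy type. In Saccharomyces cerevisiae it replicates episomally from the 2μ origin and is selected by uracil prototrophy through the URA3 marker, which can also be counterselected with 5-FOA. An f1 origin and small remnants of lacZα, lacI, rop and bom come from the backbone and have no evident functional role.

The 1,041 bp insert, introduced by Gibson assembly, encodes a fusion of a fragment of Arabidopsis thaliana CURT1A, a thylakoid protein that induces membrane curvature, followed in the same orientation by a yellow fluorescent protein. The annotation software calls this reporter mEYFP, whereas the catalogue states that the coding sequence is mCitrine taken from another vector; the two are closely related YFP variants. The fusion sits on the GAL1 side of the divergent GAL1,10 promoter, so expression is Gal4-regulated, and transcription ends at the CYC1 terminator. The opposite GAL10 side retains the backbone's FLAG epitope remnant and ADH1 terminator, with no annotated insert.

The associated publication title points to use of CURT1A as a membrane-bound protein scaffold in diverse hosts, and the fluorescent fusion would allow the protein to be visualised in yeast. The depositor's sequence and the repository's sequencing result differ by a few bases in length but show the same feature set and order.
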