Features (pLannotate 1.2.2; 19 found; start..end, strand, type, name):
    137..186     +  misc_feature   bom (fragment): basis of mobility region from pBR322
    201..416     +  promoter       URA3 promoter: S. cerevisiae URA3
    417..1220    +  CDS            URA3: orotidine-5'-phosphate decarboxylase, required for uracil biosynthesis; S. cerevisiae URA3; yeast auxotrophic marker, counterselectable with 5-fluoroorotic acid (5-FOA)
   1299..1350    +  misc_feature   bom (fragment): basis of mobility region from pBR322
   1351..1806    -  rep_origin     f1 ori (sequence partly withheld): f1 bacteriophage origin of replication; arrow indicates direction of (+) strand synthesis
   1810..1879    -  CDS            lacZα (fragment): LacZα fragment of β-galactosidase; lacZ fragment
   1885..2050    -  terminator     ADH1 terminator: S. cerevisiae ADH1; transcription terminator for the S. cerevisiae alcohol dehydrogenase 1 (ADH1) gene
   2054..2176    -  CDS            ADH1 (fragment): ADH1_YEAST - Also known as ADC1. Experimental evidence at protein level: Swiss-Prot protein existence level 1. This isozyme preferentially catalyzes the conversion of primary unbranched alcohols to their corresponding aldehydes. Also shows activity toward secondary alcohols. From Saccharomyces cerevisiae (strain ATCC 204508 / S288c) (Baker's yeast).
   2195..2221    -  CDS            3xFLAG (fragment): three tandem FLAG® epitope tags
   2268..2932    +  promoter       GAL1,10 promoter: GAL1 and GAL10 genes of S. cerevisiae; divergent inducible promoter, regulated by Gal4
   2949..3254    +  CDS            CURT1A (fragment): CUT1A_ARATH - Experimental evidence at protein level: Swiss-Prot protein existence level 1. Determines thylakoid architecture by inducing membrane curvature. From Arabidopsis thaliana (Mouse-ear cress).
   3270..3986    +  CDS            mEYFP: enhanced YFP with monomerizing A206K mutation (Zacharias et al., 2002) mammalian codon-optimized
   4019..4208    +  terminator     CYC1 terminator: S. cerevisiae CYC1; transcription terminator for CYC1
   4211..4268    -  CDS            lacI (fragment): lac repressor; lacI; The lac repressor binds to the lac operator to inhibit transcription in E. coli. This inhibition can be relieved by adding lactose or isopropyl-β-D-thiogalactopyranoside (IPTG).
   4451..5039    -  rep_origin     ori: high-copy-number ColE1/pMB1/pBR322/pUC origin of replication
   5210..6070    -  CDS            AmpR: β-lactamase; bla; confers resistance to ampicillin, carbenicillin, and related antibiotics
   6071..6175    -  promoter       AmpR promoter: bla
   6202..7544    -  rep_origin     2μ ori: yeast 2μ plasmid origin of replication
   7612..35      +  CDS            rop (fragment) (across the origin): Rop protein, which maintains plasmids at low copy number; rop
>Addgene plasmid #117997 | pESC/CURT_fluoB | depositor full sequence | sequence record 224422 | pESC/CURT_fluoB sequence 7612 bps
TCGCGCGTTTCGGTGATGACGGTGAAAACCTCTGACACATGCAGCTCCCGGAGACGGTCACAGCTTGTCT
GTAAGCGGATGCCGGGAGCAGACAAGCCCGTCAGGGCGCGTCAGCGGGTGTTGGCGGGTGTCGGGGCTGG
CTTAACTATGCGGCATCAGAGCAGATTGTACTGAGAGTGCACCATACCACAGCTTTTCAATTCAATTCAT
CATTTTTTTTTTATTCTTTTTTTTGATTTCGGTTTCTTTGAAATTTTTTTGATTCGGTAATCTCCGAACA
GAAGGAAGAACGAAGGAAGGAGCACAGACTTAGATTGGTATATATACGCATATGTAGTGTTGAAGAAACA
TGAAATTGCCCAGTATTCTTAACCCAACTGCACAGAACAAAAACCTGCAGGAAACGAAGATAAATCATGT
CGAAAGCTACATATAAGGAACGTGCTGCTACTCATCCTAGTCCTGTTGCTGCCAAGCTATTTAATATCAT
GCACGAAAAGCAAACAAACTTGTGTGCTTCATTGGATGTTCGTACCACCAAGGAATTACTGGAGTTAGTT
GAAGCATTAGGTCCCAAAATTTGTTTACTAAAAACACATGTGGATATCTTGACTGATTTTTCCATGGAGG
GCACAGTTAAGCCGCTAAAGGCATTATCCGCCAAGTACAATTTTTTACTCTTCGAAGACAGAAAATTTGC
TGACATTGGTAATACAGTCAAATTGCAGTACTCTGCGGGTGTATACAGAATAGCAGAATGGGCAGACATT
ACGAATGCACACGGTGTGGTGGGCCCAGGTATTGTTAGCGGTTTGAAGCAGGCGGCAGAAGAAGTAACAA
AGGAACCTAGAGGCCTTTTGATGTTAGCAGAATTGTCATGCAAGGGCTCCCTATCTACTGGAGAATATAC
TAAGGGTACTGTTGACATTGCGAAGAGCGACAAAGATTTTGTTATCGGCTTTATTGCTCAAAGAGACATG
GGTGGAAGAGATGAAGGTTACGATTGGTTGATTATGACACCCGGTGTGGGTTTAGATGACAAGGGAGACG
CATTGGGTCAACAGTATAGAACCGTGGATGATGTGGTCTCTACAGGATCTGACATTATTATTGTTGGAAG
AGGACTATTTGCAAAGGGAAGGGATGCTAAGGTAGAGGGTGAACGTTACAGAAAAGCAGGCTGGGAAGCA
TATTTGAGAAGATGCGGCCAGCAAAACTAAAAAACTGTATTATAAGTAAATGCATGTATACTAAACTCAC
AAATTAGAGCTTCAATTTAATTATATCAGTTATTACCCTATGCGGTGTGAAATACCGCACAGATGCGTAA
GGAGAAAATACCGCATCAGGAAATTGTAAACGTTAATATTTTGTTAAAATTCGCGTTAAATTTTTGTTAA
ATCAGCTCATTTTTTAACCAATAGGCCGAAATCGGCAAAATCCCTTATAAATCAAAAGAATAGACCGAGA
TAGGGT
[37 nt withheld, positions 1477-1513]
AAAGAACGTGGACTCCAACGTCAAAGG
[49 nt withheld, positions 1541-1589]
T
[91 nt withheld, positions 1591-1681]
G
[124 nt withheld, positions 1683-1806]
CCATTCGCCATTCAGGCTGCGCAACTGTTGGGAAGGGCGATCGGTGCGGGCCTCTTCGCTATTACGCCAG
CTGAATTGGAGCGACCTCATGCTATACCTGAGAAAGCAACCTGACCTACAGGAAAGAGTTACTCAAGAAT
AAGAATTTTCGTTTTAAAACCTAAGAGTCACTTTAAAATTTGTATACACTTATTTTTTTTATAACTTATT
TAATAATAAAAATCATAAATCATAAGAAATTCGCTTATTTAGAAGTGTCAACAACGTATCTACCAACGAT
TTGACCCTTTTCCATCTTTTCGTAAATTTCTGGCAAGGTAGACAAGCCGACAACCTTGATTGGAGACTTG
ACCAAACCTCTGGCGAAGAATTGTTAATTAAGAGCTCAGATCTTATCGTCGTCATCCTTGTAATCCATCG
ATACTAGTGCGGCCGCCCTTTAGTGAGGGTTGAATTCGAATTTTCAAAAATTCTTACTTTTTTTTTGGAT
GGACGCAAAGAAGTTTAATAATCATATTACATGGCATTACCACCATATACATATCCATATACATATCCAT
ATCTAATCTTACTTATATGTTGTGGAAATGTAAAGAGCCCCATTATCTTAGCCTAAAAAAACCTTCTCTT
TGGAACTTTCAGTAATACGCTTAACTGCTCATTGCTATATTGAAGTACGGATTAGAAGCCGCCGAGCGGG
TGACAGCCCTCCGAAGGAAGACTCTCCTCCGTGCGTCCTCGTCTTCACCGGTCGCGTTCCTGAAACGCAG
ATGTGCCTCGCGCCGCACTGCTCCGAACAATAAAGATTCTACAATACTAGCTTTTATGGTTATGAAGAGG
AAAAATTGGCAGTAACCTGGCCCCACAAACCTTCAAATGAACGAATCAAATTAACAACCATAGGATGATA
ATGCGATTAGTTTTTTAGCCTTATTTCTGGGGTAATTAATCAGCGAAGCGATGATTTTTGATCTATTAAC
AGATATATAAATGCAAAAACTGCATAACCACTTTAACTAATACTTTCAACATTTTCGGTTTGTATTACTT
CTTATTCAAATGTAATAAAAGTATCAACAAAAAATTGTTAATATACCTCTATACTTTAACGTCAAGGAGA
AAAAACCCCGGATCCCTCAATGGCTTCTTCAGAAGAGACCTCGTCCATTGATACCAACGAACTCATCACA
GATTTGAAGGAAAAGTGGGATGGTCTTGAGAACAAATCTACTGTACTTATATATGGAGGAGGAGCCATTG
TTGCTGTTTGGTTATCTTCCATTGTTGTTGGTGCCATCAACTCTGTTCCTCTGCTTCCGAAAGTTATGGA
ACTTGTCGGACTAGGGTACACTGGATGGTTTGTCTACAGATACCTTCTCTTCAAGTCAAGCAGAAAGGAA
TTGGCTGAGGATATTGAATCCTTGAAGAAGAAGATCGCAGGAAGCGAAGGAGGTGGTGGATCTGTGAGCA
AGGGCGAGGAGCTGTTCACCGGGGTGGTGCCCATCCTGGTCGAGCTGGACGGCGACGTAAACGGCCACAA
GTTCAGCGTGTCCGGCGAGGGCGAGGGCGATGCCACCTACGGCAAGCTGACCCTGAAGTTCATCTGCACC
ACCGGCAAGCTGCCCGTGCCCTGGCCCACCCTCGTGACCACCTTCGGCTACGGCCTGATGTGCTTCGCCC
GCTACCCCGACCACATGAAGCAGCACGACTTCTTCAAGTCCGCCATGCCCGAAGGCTACGTCCAGGAGCG
CACCATCTTCTTCAAGGACGACGGCAACTACAAGACCCGCGCCGAGGTGAAGTTCGAGGGCGACACCCTG
GTGAACCGCATCGAGCTGAAGGGCATCGACTTCAAGGAGGACGGCAACATCCTGGGGCACAAGCTGGAGT
ACAACTACAACAGCCACAACGTCTATATCATGGCCGACAAGCAGAAGAACGGCATCAAGGTGAACTTCAA
GATCCGCCACAACATCGAGGACGGCAGCGTGCAGCTCGCCGACCACTACCAGCAGAACACCCCCATCGGC
GACGGCCCCGTGCTGCTGCCCGACAACCACTACCTGAGCTACCAGTCCAAGCTGAGCAAAGACCCCAACG
AGAAGCGCGATCACATGGTCCTGCTGGAGTTCGTGACCGCCGCCGGGATCACTCTCGGCATGGACGAGCT
GTACAAGTAACTCGAGTAAGCTTGGTACCGCGGCTAGCTAAGATCCGCTCTAACCGAAAAGGAAGGAGTT
AGACAACCTGAAGTCTAGGTCCCTATTTATTTTTTTATAGTTATGTTAGTATTAAGAACGTTATTTATAT
TTCAAATTTTTCTTTTTTTTCTGTACAGACGCGTGTACGCATGTAACATTATACTGAAAACCTTGCTTGA
GAAGGTTTTGGGACGCTCGAAGATCCAGCTGCATTAATGAATCGGCCAACGCGCGGGGAGAGGCGGTTTG
CGTATTGGGCGCTCTTCCGCTTCCTCGCTCACTGACTCGCTGCGCTCGGTCGTTCGGCTGCGGCGAGCGG
TATCAGCTCACTCAAAGGCGGTAATACGGTTATCCACAGAATCAGGGGATAACGCAGGAAAGAACATGTG
AGCAAAAGGCCAGCAAAAGGCCAGGAACCGTAAAAAGGCCGCGTTGCTGGCGTTTTTCCATAGGCTCCGC
CCCCCTGACGAGCATCACAAAAATCGACGCTCAAGTCAGAGGTGGCGAAACCCGACAGGACTATAAAGAT
ACCAGGCGTTTCCCCCTGGAAGCTCCCTCGTGCGCTCTCCTGTTCCGACCCTGCCGCTTACCGGATACCT
GTCCGCCTTTCTCCCTTCGGGAAGCGTGGCGCTTTCTCATAGCTCACGCTGTAGGTATCTCAGTTCGGTG
TAGGTCGTTCGCTCCAAGCTGGGCTGTGTGCACGAACCCCCCGTTCAGCCCGACCGCTGCGCCTTATCCG
GTAACTATCGTCTTGAGTCCAACCCGGTAAGACACGACTTATCGCCACTGGCAGCAGCCACTGGTAACAG
GATTAGCAGAGCGAGGTATGTAGGCGGTGCTACAGAGTTCTTGAAGTGGTGGCCTAACTACGGCTACACT
AGAAGGACAGTATTTGGTATCTGCGCTCTGCTGAAGCCAGTTACCTTCGGAAAAAGAGTTGGTAGCTCTT
GATCCGGCAAACAAACCACCGCTGGTAGCGGTGGTTTTTTTGTTTGCAAGCAGCAGATTACGCGCAGAAA
AAAAGGATCTCAAGAAGATCCTTTGATCTTTTCTACGGGGTCTGACGCTCAGTGGAACGAAAACTCACGT
TAAGGGATTTTGGTCATGAGATTATCAAAAAGGATCTTCACCTAGATCCTTTTAAATTAAAAATGAAGTT
TTAAATCAATCTAAAGTATATATGAGTAAACTTGGTCTGACAGTTACCAATGCTTAATCAGTGAGGCACC
TATCTCAGCGATCTGTCTATTTCGTTCATCCATAGTTGCCTGACTCCCCGTCGTGTAGATAACTACGATA
CGGGAGGGCTTACCATCTGGCCCCAGTGCTGCAATGATACCGCGAGACCCACGCTCACCGGCTCCAGATT
TATCAGCAATAAACCAGCCAGCCGGAAGGGCCGAGCGCAGAAGTGGTCCTGCAACTTTATCCGCCTCCAT
CCAGTCTATTAATTGTTGCCGGGAAGCTAGAGTAAGTAGTTCGCCAGTTAATAGTTTGCGCAACGTTGTT
GCCATTGCTACAGGCATCGTGGTGTCACGCTCGTCGTTTGGTATGGCTTCATTCAGCTCCGGTTCCCAAC
GATCAAGGCGAGTTACATGATCCCCCATGTTGTGCAAAAAAGCGGTTAGCTCCTTCGGTCCTCCGATCGT
TGTCAGAAGTAAGTTGGCCGCAGTGTTATCACTCATGGTTATGGCAGCACTGCATAATTCTCTTACTGTC
ATGCCATCCGTAAGATGCTTTTCTGTGACTGGTGAGTACTCAACCAAGTCATTCTGAGAATAGTGTATGC
GGCGACCGAGTTGCTCTTGCCCGGCGTCAATACGGGATAATACCGCGCCACATAGCAGAACTTTAAAAGT
GCTCATCATTGGAAAACGTTCTTCGGGGCGAAAACTCTCAAGGATCTTACCGCTGTTGAGATCCAGTTCG
ATGTAACCCACTCGTGCACCCAACTGATCTTCAGCATCTTTTACTTTCACCAGCGTTTCTGGGTGAGCAA
AAACAGGAAGGCAAAATGCCGCAAAAAAGGGAATAAGGGCGACACGGAAATGTTGAATACTCATACTCTT
CCTTTTTCAATATTATTGAAGCATTTATCAGGGTTATTGTCTCATGAGCGGATACATATTTGAATGTATT
TAGAAAAATAAACAAATAGGGGTTCCGCGCACATTTCCCCGAAAAGTGCCACCTGAACGAAGCATCTGTG
CTTCATTTTGTAGAACAAAAATGCAACGCGAGAGCGCTAATTTTTCAAACAAAGAATCTGAGCTGCATTT
TTACAGAACAGAAATGCAACGCGAAAGCGCTATTTTACCAACGAAGAATCTGTGCTTCATTTTTGTAAAA
CAAAAATGCAACGCGAGAGCGCTAATTTTTCAAACAAAGAATCTGAGCTGCATTTTTACAGAACAGAAAT
GCAACGCGAGAGCGCTATTTTACCAACAAAGAATCTATACTTCTTTTTTGTTCTACAAAAATGCATCCCG
AGAGCGCTATTTTTCTAACAAAGCATCTTAGATTACTTTTTTTCTCCTTTGTGCGCTCTATAATGCAGTC
TCTTGATAACTTTTTGCACTGTAGGTCCGTTAAGGTTAGAAGAAGGCTACTTTGGTGTCTATTTTCTCTT
CCATAAAAAAAGCCTGACTCCACTTCCCGCGTTTACTGATTACTAGCGAAGCTGCGGGTGCATTTTTTCA
AGATAAAGGCATCCCCGATTATATTCTATACCGATGTGGATTGCGCATACTTTGTGAACAGAAAGTGATA
GCGTTGATGATTCTTCATTGGTCAGAAAATTATGAACGGTTTCTTCTATTTTGTCTCTATATACTACGTA
TAGGAAATGTTTACATTTTCGTATTGTTTTCGATTCACTCTATGAATAGTTCTTACTACAATTTTTTTGT
CTAAAGAGTAATACTAGAGATAAACATAAAAAATGTAGAGGTCGAGTTTAGATGCAAGTTCAAGGAGCGA
AAGGTGGATGGGTAGGTTATATAGGGATATAGCACAGAGATATATAGCAAAGAGATACTTTTGAGCAATG
TTTGTGGAAGCGGTATTCGCAATATTTTAGTAGCTCGTTACAGTCCGGTGCGTTTTTGGTTTTTTGAAAG
TGCGTCTTCAGAGCGCTTTTGGTTTTCAAAAGCGCTCTGAAGTTCCTATACTTTCTAGAGAATAGGAACT
TCGGAATAGGAACTTCAAAGCGTTTCCGAAAACGAGCGCTTCCGAAAATGCAACGCGAGCTGCGCACATA
CAGCTCACTGTTCACGTCGCACCTATATCTGCGTGTTGCCTGTATATATATATACATGAGAAGAACGGCA
TAGTGCGTGTTTATGCTTAAATGCGTACTTATATGCGTCTATTTATGTAGGATGAAAGGTAGTCTAGTAC
CTCCTGTGATATTATCCCATTCCATGCGGGGTATCGTATGCTTCCTTCAGCACTACCCTTTAGCTGTTCT
ATATGCTGCCACTCCTCAATTGGATTAGTCTCATCCTTCAATGCTATCATTTCCTTTGATATTGGATCAT
ACTAAGAAACCATTATTATCATGACATTAACCTATAAAAATAGGCGTATCACGAGGCCCTTTCGTC
