Features (pLannotate 1.2.2; 19 found; start..end, strand, type, name):
      1..665     +  promoter       GAL1,10 promoter: GAL1 and GAL10 genes of S. cerevisiae; divergent inducible promoter, regulated by Gal4
    682..987     +  CDS            CURT1A (fragment): CUT1A_ARATH - Experimental evidence at protein level: Swiss-Prot protein existence level 1. Determines thylakoid architecture by inducing membrane curvature. From Arabidopsis thaliana (Mouse-ear cress).
   1003..1719    +  CDS            mEYFP: enhanced YFP with monomerizing A206K mutation (Zacharias et al., 2002) mammalian codon-optimized
   1752..1941    +  terminator     CYC1 terminator: S. cerevisiae CYC1; transcription terminator for CYC1
   1944..2001    -  CDS            lacI (fragment): lac repressor; lacI; The lac repressor binds to the lac operator to inhibit transcription in E. coli. This inhibition can be relieved by adding lactose or isopropyl-β-D-thiogalactopyranoside (IPTG).
   2184..2772    -  rep_origin     ori: high-copy-number ColE1/pMB1/pBR322/pUC origin of replication
   2943..3803    -  CDS            AmpR: β-lactamase; bla; confers resistance to ampicillin, carbenicillin, and related antibiotics
   3804..3908    -  promoter       AmpR promoter: bla
   3935..5277    -  rep_origin     2μ ori: yeast 2μ plasmid origin of replication
   5345..5380    +  CDS            rop (fragment): Rop protein, which maintains plasmids at low copy number; rop
   5482..5531    +  misc_feature   bom (fragment): basis of mobility region from pBR322
   5539..5754    +  promoter       URA3 promoter: S. cerevisiae URA3
   5755..6558    +  CDS            URA3: orotidine-5'-phosphate decarboxylase, required for uracil biosynthesis; S. cerevisiae URA3; yeast auxotrophic marker, counterselectable with 5-fluoroorotic acid (5-FOA)
   6637..6688    +  misc_feature   bom (fragment): basis of mobility region from pBR322
   6716..7144    -  rep_origin     f1 ori (sequence partly withheld): f1 bacteriophage origin of replication; arrow indicates direction of (+) strand synthesis
   7148..7217    -  CDS            lacZα (fragment): LacZα fragment of β-galactosidase; lacZ fragment
   7223..7388    -  terminator     ADH1 terminator: S. cerevisiae ADH1; transcription terminator for the S. cerevisiae alcohol dehydrogenase 1 (ADH1) gene
   7392..7514    -  CDS            ADH1 (fragment): ADH1_YEAST - Also known as ADC1. Experimental evidence at protein level: Swiss-Prot protein existence level 1. This isozyme preferentially catalyzes the conversion of primary unbranched alcohols to their corresponding aldehydes. Also shows activity toward secondary alcohols. From Saccharomyces cerevisiae (strain ATCC 204508 / S288c) (Baker's yeast).
   7533..7559    -  CDS            3xFLAG (fragment): three tandem FLAG® epitope tags
>Addgene plasmid #117997 | pESC/CURT_fluoB | addgene full sequence | sequence record 229432 | Addgene NGS Result
TTTCAAAAATTCTTACTTTTTTTTTGGATGGACGCAAAGAAGTTTAATAATCATATTACATGGCATTACC
ACCATATACATATCCATATACATATCCATATCTAATCTTACTTATATGTTGTGGAAATGTAAAGAGCCCC
ATTATCTTAGCCTAAAAAAACCTTCTCTTTGGAACTTTCAGTAATACGCTTAACTGCTCATTGCTATATT
GAAGTACGGATTAGAAGCCGCCGAGCGGGTGACAGCCCTCCGAAGGAAGACTCTCCTCCGTGCGTCCTCG
TCTTCACCGGTCGCGTTCCTGAAACGCAGATGTGCCTCGCGCCGCACTGCTCCGAACAATAAAGATTCTA
CAATACTAGCTTTTATGGTTATGAAGAGGAAAAATTGGCAGTAACCTGGCCCCACAAACCTTCAAATGAA
CGAATCAAATTAACAACCATAGGATGATAATGCGATTAGTTTTTTAGCCTTATTTCTGGGGTAATTAATC
AGCGAAGCGATGATTTTTGATCTATTAACAGATATATAAATGCAAAAACTGCATAACCACTTTAACTAAT
ACTTTCAACATTTTCGGTTTGTATTACTTCTTATTCAAATGTAATAAAAGTATCAACAAAAAATTGTTAA
TATACCTCTATACTTTAACGTCAAGGAGAAAAAACCCCGGATCCCTCAATGGCTTCTTCAGAAGAGACCT
CGTCCATTGATACCAACGAACTCATCACAGATTTGAAGGAAAAGTGGGATGGTCTTGAGAACAAATCTAC
TGTACTTATATATGGAGGAGGAGCCATTGTTGCTGTTTGGTTATCTTCCATTGTTGTTGGTGCCATCAAC
TCTGTTCCTCTGCTTCCGAAAGTTATGGAACTTGTCGGACTAGGGTACACTGGATGGTTTGTCTACAGAT
ACCTTCTCTTCAAGTCAAGCAGAAAGGAATTGGCTGAGGATATTGAATCCTTGAAGAAGAAGATCGCAGG
AAGCGAAGGAGGTGGTGGATCTGTGAGCAAGGGCGAGGAGCTGTTCACCGGGGTGGTGCCCATCCTGGTC
GAGCTGGACGGCGACGTAAACGGCCACAAGTTCAGCGTGTCCGGCGAGGGCGAGGGCGATGCCACCTACG
GCAAGCTGACCCTGAAGTTCATCTGCACCACCGGCAAGCTGCCCGTGCCCTGGCCCACCCTCGTGACCAC
CTTCGGCTACGGCCTGATGTGCTTCGCCCGCTACCCCGACCACATGAAGCAGCACGACTTCTTCAAGTCC
GCCATGCCCGAAGGCTACGTCCAGGAGCGCACCATCTTCTTCAAGGACGACGGCAACTACAAGACCCGCG
CCGAGGTGAAGTTCGAGGGCGACACCCTGGTGAACCGCATCGAGCTGAAGGGCATCGACTTCAAGGAGGA
CGGCAACATCCTGGGGCACAAGCTGGAGTACAACTACAACAGCCACAACGTCTATATCATGGCCGACAAG
CAGAAGAACGGCATCAAGGTGAACTTCAAGATCCGCCACAACATCGAGGACGGCAGCGTGCAGCTCGCCG
ACCACTACCAGCAGAACACCCCCATCGGCGACGGCCCCGTGCTGCTGCCCGACAACCACTACCTGAGCTA
CCAGTCCAAGCTGAGCAAAGACCCCAACGAGAAGCGCGATCACATGGTCCTGCTGGAGTTCGTGACCGCC
GCCGGGATCACTCTCGGCATGGACGAGCTGTACAAGTAACTCGAGTAAGCTTGGTACCGCGGCTAGCTAA
GATCCGCTCTAACCGAAAAGGAAGGAGTTAGACAACCTGAAGTCTAGGTCCCTATTTATTTTTTTATAGT
TATGTTAGTATTAAGAACGTTATTTATATTTCAAATTTTTCTTTTTTTTCTGTACAGACGCGTGTACGCA
TGTAACATTATACTGAAAACCTTGCTTGAGAAGGTTTTGGGACGCTCGAAGATCCAGCTGCATTAATGAA
TCGGCCAACGCGCGGGGAGAGGCGGTTTGCGTATTGGGCGCTCTTCCGCTTCCTCGCTCACTGACTCGCT
GCGCTCGGTCGTTCGGCTGCGGCGAGCGGTATCAGCTCACTCAAAGGCGGTAATACGGTTATCCACAGAA
TCAGGGGATAACGCAGGAAAGAACATGTGAGCAAAAGGCCAGCAAAAGGCCAGGAACCGTAAAAAGGCCG
CGTTGCTGGCGTTTTTCCATAGGCTCCGCCCCCCTGACGAGCATCACAAAAATCGACGCTCAAGTCAGAG
GTGGCGAAACCCGACAGGACTATAAAGATACCAGGCGTTTCCCCCTGGAAGCTCCCTCGTGCGCTCTCCT
GTTCCGACCCTGCCGCTTACCGGATACCTGTCCGCCTTTCTCCCTTCGGGAAGCGTGGCGCTTTCTCATA
GCTCACGCTGTAGGTATCTCAGTTCGGTGTAGGTCGTTCGCTCCAAGCTGGGCTGTGTGCACGAACCCCC
CGTTCAGCCCGACCGCTGCGCCTTATCCGGTAACTATCGTCTTGAGTCCAACCCGGTAAGACACGACTTA
TCGCCACTGGCAGCAGCCACTGGTAACAGGATTAGCAGAGCGAGGTATGTAGGCGGTGCTACAGAGTTCT
TGAAGTGGTGGCCTAACTACGGCTACACTAGAAGAACAGTATTTGGTATCTGCGCTCTGCTGAAGCCAGT
TACCTTCGGAAAAAGAGTTGGTAGCTCTTGATCCGGCAAACAAACCACCGCTGGTAGCGGTGGTTTTTTT
GTTTGCAAGCAGCAGATTACGCGCAGAAAAAAAGGATCTCAAGAAGATCCTTTGATCTTTTCTACGGGGT
CTGACGCTCAGTGGAACGAAAACTCACGTTAAGGGATTTTGGTCATGAGATTATCAAAAAGGATCTTCAC
CTAGATCCTTTTAAATTAAAAATGAAGTTTTAAATCAATCTAAAGTATATATGAGTAAACTTGGTCTGAC
AGTTACCAATGCTTAATCAGTGAGGCACCTATCTCAGCGATCTGTCTATTTCGTTCATCCATAGTTGCCT
GACTCCCCGTCGTGTAGATAACTACGATACGGGAGGGCTTACCATCTGGCCCCAGTGCTGCAATGATACC
GCGAGACCCACGCTCACCGGCTCCAGATTTATCAGCAATAAACCAGCCAGCCGGAAGGGCCGAGCGCAGA
AGTGGTCCTGCAACTTTATCCGCCTCCATCCAGTCTATTAATTGTTGCCGGGAAGCTAGAGTAAGTAGTT
CGCCAGTTAATAGTTTGCGCAACGTTGTTGCCATTGCTACAGGCATCGTGGTGTCACGCTCGTCGTTTGG
TATGGCTTCATTCAGCTCCGGTTCCCAACGATCAAGGCGAGTTACATGATCCCCCATGTTGTGCAAAAAA
GCGGTTAGCTCCTTCGGTCCTCCGATCGTTGTCAGAAGTAAGTTGGCCGCAGTGTTATCACTCATGGTTA
TGGCAGCACTGCATAATTCTCTTACTGTCATGCCATCCGTAAGATGCTTTTCTGTGACTGGTGAGTACTC
AACCAAGTCATTCTGAGAATAGTGTATGCGGCGACCGAGTTGCTCTTGCCCGGCGTCAATACGGGATAAT
ACCGCGCCACATAGCAGAACTTTAAAAGTGCTCATCATTGGAAAACGTTCTTCGGGGCGAAAACTCTCAA
GGATCTTACCGCTGTTGAGATCCAGTTCGATGTAACCCACTCGTGCACCCAACTGATCTTCAGCATCTTT
TACTTTCACCAGCGTTTCTGGGTGAGCAAAAACAGGAAGGCAAAATGCCGCAAAAAAGGGAATAAGGGCG
ACACGGAAATGTTGAATACTCATACTCTTCCTTTTTCAATATTATTGAAGCATTTATCAGGGTTATTGTC
TCATGAGCGGATACATATTTGAATGTATTTAGAAAAATAAACAAATAGGGGTTCCGCGCACATTTCCCCG
AAAAGTGCCACCTGAACGAAGCATCTGTGCTTCATTTTGTAGAACAAAAATGCAACGCGAGAGCGCTAAT
TTTTCAAACAAAGAATCTGAGCTGCATTTTTACAGAACAGAAATGCAACGCGAAAGCGCTATTTTACCAA
CGAAGAATCTGTGCTTCATTTTTGTAAAACAAAAATGCAACGCGAGAGCGCTAATTTTTCAAACAAAGAA
TCTGAGCTGCATTTTTACAGAACAGAAATGCAACGCGAGAGCGCTATTTTACCAACAAAGAATCTATACT
TCTTTTTTGTTCTACAAAAATGCATCCCGAGAGCGCTATTTTTCTAACAAAGCATCTTAGATTACTTTTT
TTCTCCTTTGTGCGCTCTATAATGCAGTCTCTTGATAACTTTTTGCACTGTAGGTCCGTTAAGGTTAGAA
GAAGGCTACTTTGGTGTCTATTTTCTCTTCCATAAAAAAAGCCTGACTCCACTTCCCGCGTTTACTGATT
ACTAGCGAAGCTGCGGGTGCATTTTTTCAAGATAAAGGCATCCCCGATTATATTCTATACCGATGTGGAT
TGCGCATACTTTGTGAACAGAAAGTGATAGCGTTGATGATTCTTCATTGGTCAGAAAATTATGAACGGTT
TCTTCTATTTTGTCTCTATATACTACGTATAGGAAATGTTTACATTTTCGTATTGTTTTCGATTCACTCT
ATGAATAGTTCTTACTACAATTTTTTTGTCTAAAGAGTAATACTAGAGATAAACATAAAAAATGTAGAGG
TCGAGTTTAGATGCAAGTTCAAGGAGCGAAAGGTGGATGGGTAGGTTATATAGGGATATAGCACAGAGAT
ATATAGCAAAGAGATACTTTTGAGCAATGTTTGTGGAAGCGGTATTCGCAATATTTTAGTAGCTCGTTAC
AGTCCGGTGCGTTTTTGGTTTTTTGAAAGTGCGTCTTCAGAGCGCTTTTGGTTTTCAAAAGCGCTCTGAA
GTTCCTATACTTTCTAGAGAATAGGAACTTCGGAATAGGAACTTCAAAGCGTTTCCGAAAACGAGCGCTT
CCGAAAATGCAACGCGAGCTGCGCACATACAGCTCACTGTTCACGTCGCACCTATATCTGCGTGTTGCCT
GTATATATATATACATGAGAAGAACGGCATAGTGCGTGTTTATGCTTAAATGCGTACTTATATGCGTCTA
TTTATGTAGGATGAAAGGTAGTCTAGTACCTCCTGTGATATTATCCCATTCCATGCGGGGTATCGTATGC
TTCCTTCAGCACTACCCTTTAGCTGTTCTATATGCTGCCACTCCTCAATTGGATTAGTCTCATCCTTCAA
TGCTATCATTTCCTTTGATATTGGATCATACTAAGAAACCATTATTATCATGACATTAACCTATAAAAAT
AGGCGTATCACGAGGCCCTTTCGTCTCGCGCGTTTCGGTGATGACGGTGAAAACCTCTGACACATGCAGC
TCCCGGAGACGGTCACAGCTTGTCTGTAAGCGGATGCCGGGAGCAGACAAGCCCGTCAGGGCGCGTCAGC
GGGTGTTGGCGGGTGTCGGGGCTGGCTTAACTATGCGGCATCAGAGCAGATTGTACTGAGAGTGCACCAT
ACCACCTTTTCAATTCATCATTTTTTTTTTATTCTTTTTTTTGATTTCGGTTTCCTTGAAATTTTTTTGA
TTCGGTAATCTCCGAACAGAAGGAAGAACGAAGGAAGGAGCACAGACTTAGATTGGTATATATACGCATA
TGTAGTGTTGAAGAAACATGAAATTGCCCAGTATTCTTAACCCAACTGCACAGAACAAAAACCTGCAGGA
AACGAAGATAAATCATGTCGAAAGCTACATATAAGGAACGTGCTGCTACTCATCCTAGTCCTGTTGCTGC
CAAGCTATTTAATATCATGCACGAAAAGCAAACAAACTTGTGTGCTTCATTGGATGTTCGTACCACCAAG
GAATTACTGGAGTTAGTTGAAGCATTAGGTCCCAAAATTTGTTTACTAAAAACACATGTGGATATCTTGA
CTGATTTTTCCATGGAGGGCACAGTTAAGCCGCTAAAGGCATTATCCGCCAAGTACAATTTTTTACTCTT
CGAAGACAGAAAATTTGCTGACATTGGTAATACAGTCAAATTGCAGTACTCTGCGGGTGTATACAGAATA
GCAGAATGGGCAGACATTACGAATGCACACGGTGTGGTGGGCCCAGGTATTGTTAGCGGTTTGAAGCAGG
CGGCAGAAGAAGTAACAAAGGAACCTAGAGGCCTTTTGATGTTAGCAGAATTGTCATGCAAGGGCTCCCT
ATCTACTGGAGAATATACTAAGGGTACTGTTGACATTGCGAAGAGCGACAAAGATTTTGTTATCGGCTTT
ATTGCTCAAAGAGACATGGGTGGAAGAGATGAAGGTTACGATTGGTTGATTATGACACCCGGTGTGGGTT
TAGATGACAAGGGAGACGCATTGGGTCAACAGTATAGAACCGTGGATGATGTGGTCTCTACAGGATCTGA
CATTATTATTGTTGGAAGAGGACTATTTGCAAAGGGAAGGGATGCTAAGGTAGAGGGTGAACGTTACAGA
AAAGCAGGCTGGGAAGCATATTTGAGAAGATGCGGCCAGCAAAACTAAAAAACTGTATTATAAGTAAATG
CATGTATACTAAACTCACAAATTAGAGCTTCAATTTAATTATATCAGTTATTACCCTATGCGGTGTGAAA
TACCGCACAGATGCGTAAGGAGAAAATACCGCATCAGGAAATTGTAAGCGTTAATATTTTGTTAAAATTC
GCGTTAAATTTTTGTTAAATCAGCTCATTTTTTAACCAATAGGCCGAAATCGGCAAAATCCCTTATAAAT
CAAAAGAATAGACCGAGATAGGGT
[37 nt withheld, positions 6815-6851]
AAAGAACGTGGACTCCAACGTCAAAGG
[49 nt withheld, positions 6879-6927]
T
[91 nt withheld, positions 6929-7019]
G
[124 nt withheld, positions 7021-7144]
CCATTCGCCATTCAGGCTGCGCAACTGTTGGGAAGGGCGATCGGTGCGGGCCTCTTCGCTATTACGCCAG
CTGAATTGGAGCGACCTCATGCTATACCTGAGAAAGCAACCTGACCTACAGGAAAGAGTTACTCAAGAAT
AAGAATTTTCGTTTTAAAACCTAAGAGTCACTTTAAAATTTGTATACACTTATTTTTTTTATAACTTATT
TAATAATAAAAATCATAAATCATAAGAAATTCGCTTATTTAGAAGTGTCAACAACGTATCTACCAACGAT
TTGACCCTTTTCCATCTTTTCGTAAATTTCTGGCAAGGTAGACAAGCCGACAACCTTGATTGGAGACTTG
ACCAAACCTCTGGCGAAGAATTGTTAATTAAGAGCTCAGATCTTATCGTCGTCATCCTTGTAATCCATCG
ATACTAGTGCGGCCGCCCTTTAGTGAGGGTTGAATTCGAAT
